>Addgene plasmid #31743 | GFP-Rab30 | addgene partial sequence | sequence record 37974 | EGFP-C 5'-CATGGTCCTGCTGGAGTTCGTG-3'
ACCGGTATACAAGTTTGTACAAAAAAGCAGGCTCCGCGGCCGCCCCCTTCACCTCCCCAATGGAGGACTA
CAAGTTCCTGTTCAAAATCGTCCTGGTGGGCAATGCTGGTGTTGGAAAAACATGCCTAGTGCGCCGCTTT
ACTCAGGGTCTATTTCCACCTGGCCAGGGTGCCACCATTGGTGTGGATTTCATGATTAAGACCGTGGAGG
TGGAGGGCGAGAAGATCAAGCTACAAATCTGGGACACCGCCGGCCAGGAGCGGTTCCGATCCATCACGCA
AAGCTACTATCGATCGGCTCACGCCTTGATCCTGGTGTACGACATCAGCTGCCAGCCCACATTTGACTGC
CTGCCGGACTGGCTGCGCGAGATCCAGGAGTATGCCAACTCCAAGGTACTCAAAATCCTGGTGGGTAACA
AGACGGACAGGGATGATCGAGAGATACCCACCCAGATTGGCGAAGAGTTCGCCAAGCAGCATGACATGTA
CTTCTTGGAGACATCCGCCAAGGAGGCAGAGAATGTAGAGCGTCTGTTCTACGAGATTGCCGCCGAATTG
ATTGGTCAGGCAAGGAGCAAGGATGGCAGTAGTTCGGCCGCAGCGGCAGCCGCCCAGCGTCAGTCGGAGG
GCAGCTCCATCGGACTGGGGAGCTTCAGTGCCAAGGCAGCGCAGAGCAATTGCTGTGGCGGACTCGCCAG
CGGCGGCTCCAACTCTAGTCAAGGCGGCTA
