[The description below was written by a language model from this plasmid's Addgene catalogue record.]
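Description:
GFP-Rab30 is an insect-cell expression plasmid built on pAGW, a destination vector from the Drosophila Gateway Collection. The Drosophila melanogaster Rab30 coding sequence (CG9100) was introduced by Gateway recombination, which places it downstream of, and in frame with, a GFP tag supplied by the backbone. The product is therefore Rab30 carrying GFP at its N terminus. This orientation is the usual choice for Rab GTPases because it leaves the C terminus free, where these proteins are normally lipid-modified for membrane attachment. Expression is driven by an actin promoter, which typically gives strong constitutive transcription in cultured fly cells. The plasmid is propagated in E. coli under ampicillin selection. The record does not state the bacterial origin of replication or the copy number, and it lists no marker for selection in insect cells.

The construct is suited to transfection of Drosophila cell lines to visualise the subcellular distribution of Rab30 by fluorescence microscopy, with the fusion acting as a live marker for Rab30-positive membrane compartments. The associated publication concerns a kinesin motor that localises to Rab5-containing organelles, which suggests this plasmid was one of a set of fluorescent Rab markers used to identify the organelles the motor associates with, although the record does not describe its specific role. No feature table or sequence annotation accompanies the entry, so details such as the polyadenylation signal, the recombination scars flanking the insert and the linker between GFP and Rab30 are not documented here.
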