Addgene plasmid #31743: GFP-Rab30
Depositing lab: Ron Vale. Depositing organization: University of California, San Francisco (UCSF). Publication: Kinesin-73 is a processive motor that localizes to Rab5-containing organelles. Huckaba TM, Gennerich A, Wilhelm JE, Chishti AH, Vale RD. J Biol Chem. 2011 Mar 4;286(9):7457-67. Epub 2010 Dec 18. 10.1074/jbc.M110.167023 PubMed 21169635.
Backbone
  Vector backbone: pAGW
  Backbone manufacturer: Drosophila Gateway Collection
  Vector type: Insect Expression
Growth in bacteria
  Bacterial resistance: Ampicillin, 100 μg/mL
  Growth temperature: 37°C
  Growth strain: DH5alpha
  Copy number: Unknown
Gene/Insert
  Gene/Insert name: Rab30
  Species: D. melanogaster (fly)
  Entrez Gene: Rab30 (a.k.a. Dmel_CG9100, AAF52477, CG9100, DmRab30, Dmel\CG9100, Q9VM50, Rab-30, rab30)
  Promoter: Actin
  Tag / fusion protein: GFP (N terminal on backbone)
  Cloning method: Gateway Cloning
  Sequencing primers: 5′ EGFP-C
Terms and licenses: Academic/Nonprofit Terms; Industry Terms: Not Available to Industry
How to cite: GFP-Rab30 was a gift from Ron Vale (Addgene plasmid # 31743 ; http://n2t.net/addgene:31743 ; RRID:Addgene_31743)
